>Addgene plasmid #18409 | T4 Lysozyme NG62 TA | addgene partial sequence | sequence record 24195 | 3primeUP
GCTANGAAAAAGCCCGCTCATTAGGCGGGCTCAGATCTGCTCATGTTTGACAGCTTATCATCGATAAGCT
TCGGCAATAAATTCTTGATATGTTTTCATATGTTTCCTTTAAATATTTTAATTAGTAATTGTCTATTCAA
GTAATTGTGAATATACTATCACAATTCCAAGAGAAAGTAAACAGCTTTATAGATTTTTATACGCGTCCCA
AGTGCCAGTTCTCATCGTTGTAATGACTCGTTTTGCGCGATTAGGTGTTTGATTATACCATCTACTTTTA
GCTAAGTTAACTGCTGCTTCATCCCAGCGTTTTTGTTGCATCATACGCATAGAGTTAGTAAATCCTGCCA
CACCGGTTTCTCCCATTTGGAAAACCATATTAATCATTGCAGCGCGACGAACCGCATCCATAGAATCATA
AACCGGTTTCATTTTAGCATTTCTCAGAATTCCGCGAACAGCAGCATCAACATCCTGATTAAAGAGTTTT
TCAGCCTCATCTTTTGTAATTACACCATTAGTATTACGCCCAATAGCTTTATCTAATTCAGATTTAGCAG
CATTAAGTGATGGACTTTTTGTAAGCAAATGACCGATGCCAATAGTGTAATAGCCTTCTGTGTCTTTATA
GATTTTAAGTCTAAGACCTTCATCTATACGTAACATTTCAAATATATTCATAATACCTCCTAAGCATCGA
TGGATCCTGTTTCCTGTGTGAAATTGTTATCCGCTCACAATTCCACACATTATACGAGCCGATGATAATG
TCACAGGGGAGGGGAGTAGCTGANCTGTTCNGTGTGAATGTACCGCTCCATTCACAATAAC
