[The description below was written by a language model from this plasmid's Addgene catalogue record.]
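Description:
T4 Lysozyme NG62 TA is a bacterial expression plasmid built on the pHS1403 backbone (about 5 kb without insert) that carries a multiply substituted variant of bacteriophage T4 lysozyme, the product of phage gene e. It is a high-copy plasmid maintained in E. coli under ampicillin selection. The record does not state the origin of replication or the promoter that drives expression, and no feature table is available to confirm other backbone elements.

The insert is roughly 600 bp and was cloned as a BamHI–HindIII fragment, with both sites preserved. According to the depositor, the BamHI site lies 27 bp from the start codon and the HindIII site 115 bp beyond the stop codon, so the fragment includes short flanking untranslated sequence around the coding region. The encoded protein carries six methionine replacements (L84M, L91M, L99M, L118M, L121M and F153M) in the "WT*" background. WT* is the conventional label for the cysteine-free pseudo-wild-type lysozyme widely used as a reference protein, although the record does not define it. No affinity tags, fusion partners or reporters are listed.

The record does not state a purpose. Replacing several leucine and phenylalanine residues with methionine in one protein is the kind of design used to test how a protein tolerates changes to large hydrophobic side chains. The plasmid would therefore suit recombinant production of this variant in E. coli for stability, folding or structural comparison with the WT* parent.
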