Addgene plasmid #18409: T4 Lysozyme NG62 TA
Depositing lab: Brian Matthews. Depositing organization: University of Oregon.
Backbone
  Vector backbone: pHS1403
  Backbone size w/o insert (bp): 5000
  Vector type: Bacterial Expression
Growth in bacteria
  Bacterial resistance: Ampicillin, 100 μg/mL
  Growth temperature: 37°C
  Growth strain: DH5alpha
  Copy number: High Copy
Gene/Insert
  Gene/Insert name: T4 Lysozyme (alt name: NG62 TA)
  Species: Bacteriophage T4
  Insert size (bp): 600
  Mutation: L84M L91M L99M L118M L121M F153M WT*
  GenBank ID: NP_049736
  Entrez Gene: e (a.k.a. T4p123)
  Cloning method: Restriction Enzyme; 5′ cloning site BamHI (not destroyed); 3′ cloning site HindIII (not destroyed)
  Sequencing primers: 5′ na; 3′ GGCGTATCACGAGGCCC
Terms and licenses: Academic/Nonprofit Terms; Industry Terms: Not Available to Industry
Depositor comments: The BamHI site is 27 bp from the ATG and the HindIII site is 115 bp from the stop.
How to cite: T4 Lysozyme NG62 TA was a gift from Brian Matthews (Addgene plasmid # 18409 ; http://n2t.net/addgene:18409 ; RRID:Addgene_18409)
